Addgene plasmid #31818: RSRF-Luc-2wt
Depositing lab: Astar Winoto. Depositing organization: University of California, Berkeley. Publication: Regulation of the Nur77 orphan steroid receptor in activation-induced apoptosis. Woronicz JD, Lina A, Calnan BJ, Szychowski S, Cheng L, Winoto A. Mol Cell Biol. 1995 Nov;15(11):6364-76. PubMed 7565789.
Backbone
  Vector backbone: pGL2-basic
  Backbone manufacturer: Promega
  Backbone size w/o insert (bp): 5600
  Modifications to backbone: The minimal c-fos promoter fragment was cloned into the SmaI and BglII sites of pGL2 basic.
  Vector type: Mammalian Expression, Luciferase
Growth in bacteria
  Bacterial resistance: Ampicillin, 100 μg/mL
  Growth temperature: 37°C
  Growth strain: DH5alpha
  Copy number: High Copy
Gene/Insert
  Gene/Insert name: MEF2-dependent promoter (-307 to -242 of Nur77/NR4A1)
  Species: M. musculus (mouse)
  Promoter: MEF2-dependent (-307 to -242 of Nur77/NR4A1)
  Cloning method: Restriction Enzyme; 5′ cloning site SalI (unknown if destroyed); 3′ cloning site SalI (unknown if destroyed)
  Sequencing primers: 5′ EBV-reverse; 3′ LucNrev
Terms and licenses: Academic/Nonprofit Terms; Industry Terms: Not Available to Industry
Depositor comments: The minimal c-fos promoter fragment was cloned into the SmaI and BglII sites of pGL2 basic. The wild-type RSRF sequence of the -307 to -242 Nur77/NR4A1 promoter region was cloned in to the SalI site of this SmaI/BglII fragment.
How to cite: RSRF-Luc-2wt was a gift from Astar Winoto (Addgene plasmid # 31818 ; http://n2t.net/addgene:31818 ; RRID:Addgene_31818)
