[The description below was written by a language model from this plasmid's Addgene catalogue record.]
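Description:
RSRF-Luc-2wt is a mammalian luciferase reporter plasmid built on the promoterless pGL2-basic backbone (about 5.6 kb before insertion). It is propagated in E. coli as a high-copy plasmid under ampicillin selection. No mammalian selection marker is recorded, which fits use by transient transfection. The backbone was first modified by placing a minimal c-fos promoter fragment between the SmaI and BglII sites upstream of the firefly luciferase coding sequence. A minimal promoter of this kind gives only low basal transcription, so reporter output depends on whatever enhancer element is placed next to it.

The insert is the wild-type RSRF (related to serum response factor, i.e. MEF2-binding) sequence from the -307 to -242 region of the mouse Nur77/NR4A1 promoter. It was cloned into a SalI site within the c-fos promoter fragment, and the record does not say whether the SalI sites survived cloning. Because a single enzyme was used, orientation and copy number are not fixed by the cloning strategy. The "2wt" in the name may refer to two wild-type sites or copies, but the record does not explain it. No feature table or sequence annotation was supplied, so the exact arrangement cannot be confirmed here.

Luciferase activity from this construct reports MEF2-dependent transcriptional activation through the Nur77 promoter element. The associated work concerns regulation of Nur77 during activation-induced apoptosis. The plasmid is therefore suited to testing which signals or factors drive Nur77 induction through these sites.
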