>Addgene plasmid #31818 | RSRF-Luc-2wt | addgene partial sequence | sequence record 36817 | LucNrev 5'-CCTTATGCAGTTGCTCTCC-3'
GNTNNAAGAAGATGGCGCCGGGCCTTTCTTTATGTTTTTGGCGTCTTCCATTTTACCAACAGTACCGGAA
TGCCAAGCTTACTTAGATCCTCTAGAGAGACACTGGTGGGAGCTGCAGAGCAGAGCTGGGTGGGAGCGCG
GTCACTGCTCGTTCGCGGAACCGCCGGCTCTATCCAGTCTTCTCAGTTGCTCGCTGCAGTCGCGGTTGGA
GTAGTAGGCGCCTCAGCTGGCGCCTTTATAGAAGCGCTGTGAATGGATGGACGGTCGAGATTGTTTGATC
TATAAATAGTTTTCCTCTCGGCCCGCTGCGCCGGCTAAATATAGTAGCTTCCAGTCGAGATTGTTTGATC
TATAAATAGTTTTCCTCTCGGCCCGCTGCCCGGCTAAATATAGTAGCTTCCAGTCGACCTGCAGCCCAAG
CTGGGTTATGTTAGCTCAGTTACAGTACCATAAGATACATTGATGAGTTTGGACAAACCACAACTAGAAT
GCAGTGAAAAAAATGCTTTATTTGTGAAATTTGTGATGCTATTGCTTTATTTGTAACCATTATAAGCTGC
AATAAACAAGTTAACAACAACAATTGCATTCATTTTATGTTTCAGGTTCAGGGGGAGGTGTGGGAGGTTT
TTTAAAGCAAGTAAAACCTCCACGTACCTTAATATTACTTACTTATCATGGTAGCTTGGGCTGGCGTAAT
AGCGAAGAGGCCCGCACCGATCGCCCTTCCCAACAGTTGCGCAGCCTGAATGGCGAATGGCAAATTGTAA
GCGTTAATATTTTGTTAAAATTCGCGTTAAATTTTTGTTAAATCAGCTCATTTTTTAACCAATAGGCCGA
AATCGCAAATCCCTTATAAATCAAAAGAATAGACCGAGATAGGGTTGAGTGTTGTTCCAGTTTGGAACAA
GAGTCCACTANTNAAGANCGTGGACTCCAACGTC
